>Addgene plasmid #26632 | pLKO.1 MP1 shRNA | addgene partial sequence | sequence record 32842 | 26632 with hU6-F
GCTGTTAGAGAGATAATTAGAATTAATTTGACTGTAAACACAAAGATATTAGTACAAAATACGTGACGTA
GAAAGTAATAATTTCTTGGGTAGTTTGCAGTTTTAAAATTATGTTTTAAAATGGACTATCATATGCTTAC
CGTAACTTGAAAGTATTTCGATTTCTTGGCTTTATATATCTTGTGGAAAGGACGAGGTACCGGGAGATGG
AGTACCTGTTATTACTCGAGTAATAACAGGTACTCCATCTCTTTTTGAATTCTAGATCTTGAGACAAATG
GCAGTATTCATCCACAATTTTAAAAGAAAAGGGGGGATTGGGGGGTACAGTGCAGGGGAAAGAATAGTAG
ACATAATAGCAACAGACATACAAACTAAAGAATTACAAAAACAAATTACAAAAATTCAAAATTTTCGGGT
TTATTACAGGGACAGCAGAGATCCACTTTGGCGCCGGCTCGAGGGGGCCCGGGTTGCGCCTTTTCCAAGG
CAGCCCTGGGTTTGCGCAGGGACGCGGCTGCTCTGGGCGTGGTTCCGGGAAACGCAGCGGCGCCGACCCT
GGGTCTCGCACATTCTTCACGTCCGTTCGCAGCGTCACCCGGATCTTCGCCGCTACCCTTGTGGGCCCCC
CGGCGACGCTTCCTGCTCCGCCCCTAAGTCGGGAAGGTTCCTTGCGGTTCGCGGCGTGCCGGACGTGACA
AACGGAAGCCGCACGTCTCACTAGTACCCTCGCAGACGGACAGCGCCAGGGAGCAATGGCAGCGCGCCGA
CCGCGATGGGCTGTGGCCAATAGCGGCTGC
