[The description below was written by a language model from this plasmid's Addgene catalogue record.]
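Description:
pLKO.1 MP1 shRNA is a lentiviral RNAi vector built on the pLKO.1 puro backbone (about 7 kb without insert) and designed to knock down human MP1, also known as MAPKSP1 and now officially named LAMTOR3, a component of the Ragulator complex. The plasmid is maintained in bacteria as a high-copy construct under ampicillin selection. The record lists a recombination-deficient strain for propagation, which is typical for lentiviral plasmids because their repeated LTR sequences can be unstable. Puromycin resistance is the selectable marker in mammalian cells, so stably transduced populations can be enriched after infection.

The payload is a short hairpin RNA directed against a 21-nucleotide target in the human MP1 transcript, cloned between the AgeI and EcoRI sites of the backbone. The record does not say whether these sites survived cloning. It also includes no feature table and does not name the promoters. In the standard pLKO.1 design, hairpins inserted at this position are transcribed by a human U6 RNA polymerase III promoter, and the puromycin resistance gene is expressed from a separate Pol II promoter. Both sit between lentiviral LTRs, along with a packaging signal. As a transfer vector, it must be co-transfected with separate packaging and envelope plasmids to produce viral particles, which then integrate the shRNA cassette into target cells for sustained silencing.

The associated publication concerns recruitment of mTORC1 to the lysosomal surface by the Ragulator-Rag complex and its activation by amino acids. This suggests the construct was used to deplete MP1 in human cells to test its role in that pathway.
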