Addgene plasmid #26632: pLKO.1 MP1 shRNA
Depositing lab: David Sabatini. Depositing organization: Whitehead Institute for Biomedical Research. Publication: Ragulator-Rag complex targets mTORC1 to the lysosomal surface and is necessary for its activation by amino acids. Sancak Y, Bar-Peled L, Zoncu R, Markhard AL, Nada S, Sabatini DM. Cell. 2010 Apr 16. 141(2):290-303. 10.1016/j.cell.2010.02.024 PubMed 20381137.
Backbone
  Vector backbone: pLKO.1 puro
  Backbone manufacturer: Available at Addgene (#8453)
  Backbone size w/o insert (bp): 7000
  Vector type: Mammalian Expression, Lentiviral, RNAi
  Selectable markers: Puromycin
Growth in bacteria
  Bacterial resistance: Ampicillin, 100 μg/mL
  Growth temperature: 37°C
  Growth strain: Stbl3
  Copy number: High Copy
Gene/Insert
  Gene/Insert name: MP1 shRNA (alt names: MP1; MAPKSP1)
  Species: H. sapiens (human)
  Entrez Gene: LAMTOR3 (a.k.a. MAP2K1IP1, MAPBP, MAPKSP1, MP1, PRO0633, Ragulator3)
  Cloning method: Restriction Enzyme; 5′ cloning site AgeI (unknown if destroyed); 3′ cloning site EcoRI (unknown if destroyed)
  Sequencing primers: 5′ LKO.1 5'
Terms and licenses: Academic/Nonprofit Terms; Industry Terms: Not Available to Industry
Depositor comments: shRNA directed against MP1. Target sequence: 5'-GAGATGGAGTACCTGTTATTA-3'
How to cite: pLKO.1 MP1 shRNA was a gift from David Sabatini (Addgene plasmid # 26632 ; http://n2t.net/addgene:26632 ; RRID:Addgene_26632)
